Addgene plasmid #156935: pD649-HAsp-SEMA4C-Fc(DAPA)-AviTag-6xHis
Purpose: Mammalian expression of cell-surface protein extracellular domain fused to Fc(DAPA)-Avi-6xHis. Protein is secreted from cells.
Depositing lab: Chris Garcia. Depositing organization: Stanford University. Publication: A Human IgSF Cell-Surface Interactome Reveals a Complex Network of Protein-Protein Interactions. Wojtowicz WM, Vielmetter J, Fernandes RA, Siepe DH, Eastman CL, Chisholm GB, Cox S, Klock H, Anderson PW, Rue SM, Miller JJ, Glaser SM, Bragstad ML, Vance J, Lam AW, Lesley SA, Zinn K, Garcia KC. Cell. 2020 Aug 20;182(4):1027-1043.e17. doi: 10.1016/j.cell.2020.07.025. PubMed 32822567.
Backbone
  Vector backbone: pD649
  Backbone size w/o insert (bp): 6106
  Vector type: Mammalian Expression
Growth in bacteria
  Bacterial resistance: Ampicillin, 100 μg/mL
  Growth temperature: 37°C
  Growth strain: DH5alpha
  Copy number: High Copy
Gene/Insert
  Gene/Insert name: SEMA4C (alt name: SEM4C)
  Species: H. sapiens (human)
  Insert size (bp): 1929
  Mutation: Fc region of human IgG contains D265A and P329A mutations (DAPA)
  Entrez Gene: SEMA4C (a.k.a. M-SEMA-F, SEMACL1, SEMAF, SEMAI)
  Promoter: CMV/SP6
  Tag / fusion protein: Fc(DAPA)-AviTag-6xHis (C terminal on backbone)
  Cloning method: Restriction Enzyme; 5′ cloning site GCGGCCGC (not destroyed); 3′ cloning site GGCGCGCC (not destroyed)
  Sequencing primers: 5′ ATTTAGGTGACACTATAG; 3′ CACGTACCAGTTGAACTTCACC
Resource information
  A portion of this plasmid was derived from a plasmid made by: synthesis by ThermoFisher
Terms and licenses: Academic/Nonprofit Terms; Industry Terms: Not Available to Industry
Depositor comments: Some plasmids in this collection may have an IS4-like element ISVsa5 family transposase upstream of the CMV promoter.
How to cite: pD649-HAsp-SEMA4C-Fc(DAPA)-AviTag-6xHis was a gift from Chris Garcia (Addgene plasmid # 156935 ; http://n2t.net/addgene:156935 ; RRID:Addgene_156935)
