[The description below was written by a language model from this plasmid's Addgene catalogue record and the feature table of its GenBank file.]
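Description:
pD649-HAsp-SEMA4C-Fc(DAPA)-AviTag-6xHis is an 8,035 bp mammalian expression plasmid built on the pD649 backbone for producing a secreted, soluble form of the human semaphorin SEMA4C. It is maintained in E. coli at high copy through a ColE1/pUC-type origin and selected with ampicillin via the bla gene. For mammalian cells it also carries a puromycin N-acetyltransferase cassette driven by the SV40 enhancer/early promoter (with an EM7 bacterial promoter immediately upstream of the coding sequence) and terminated by an SV40 poly(A) signal. The embedded SV40 origin would permit episomal replication in cells expressing large T antigen.

The expression cassette uses the CMV immediate-early enhancer and promoter, followed by an SP6 phage promoter that also serves as a sequencing primer site, and ends in a bovine growth hormone polyadenylation signal. According to the catalogue entry, the 1,929 bp insert encodes the SEMA4C extracellular domain, cloned between retained NotI and AscI sites. The "HAsp" in the name suggests a heterologous signal peptide, although neither it, the SEMA4C sequence nor the Fc region is annotated in the feature table, which marks only the AviTag and 6xHis at the end of the reading frame. The C-terminal fusion partner is a human IgG Fc carrying D265A and P329A (DAPA) substitutions, which are generally used to reduce Fc effector binding. The Fc dimerises the ectodomain, the AviTag allows site-specific enzymatic biotinylation, and the His tag supports metal-affinity purification.

The plasmid belongs to a collection made for screening extracellular protein-protein interactions among human cell-surface proteins. The depositor notes that some members of the collection may contain an IS4-like transposase insertion upstream of the CMV promoter.
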