LOCUS       Exported 8035 bp ds-DNA circular SYN 13-MAY-2021
DEFINITION  Mammalian expression of cell-surface protein extracellular domain
            fused to Fc(DAPA)-Avi-6xHis. Protein is secreted from cells..
ACCESSION   .
VERSION     .
KEYWORDS    pD649-HAsp-SEMA4C-Fc(DAPA)-AviTag-6xHis
SOURCE      synthetic DNA construct
  ORGANISM  synthetic DNA construct
REFERENCE   1 (bases 1 to 8035)
  AUTHORS   Wojtowicz WM, Vielmetter J, Fernandes RA, Siepe DH, Eastman CL,
            Chisholm GB, Cox S, Klock H, Anderson PW, Rue SM, Miller JJ, Glaser
            SM, Bragstad ML, Vance J, Lam AW, Lesley SA, Zinn K, Garcia KC
  TITLE     A Human IgSF Cell-Surface Interactome Reveals a Complex Network of
            Protein-Protein Interactions.
  JOURNAL   Cell. 2020 Aug 20;182(4):1027-1043.e17. doi:
            10.1016/j.cell.2020.07.025.
  PUBMED    32822567
REFERENCE   2 (bases 1 to 8035)
  AUTHORS   .
  TITLE     Direct Submission
  JOURNAL   Exported May 13, 2021 from SnapGene Server 1.1.58
            http://www.snapgene.com
FEATURES             Location/Qualifiers
     source          1..8035
                     /organism="synthetic DNA construct"
                     /mol_type="other DNA"
     primer_bind     124..143
                     /label=Kan-R
                     /note="Kanamycin resistance gene, reverse primer"
     primer_bind     149..168
                     /label=pENTR-R
                     /note="pENTR vectors, reverse primer"
     rep_origin      254..842
                     /direction=RIGHT
                     /label=ori
                     /note="high-copy-number ColE1/pMB1/pBR322/pUC origin of
                     replication"
     primer_bind     743..762
                     /label=pBR322ori-F
                     /note="pBR322 origin, forward primer"
     primer_bind     996..1013
                     /label=L4440
                     /note="L4440 vector, forward primer"
     primer_bind     1111..1128
                     /label=M13 Forward
                     /note="In lacZ gene. Also called M13-F20 or M13 (-21)
                     Forward"
     primer_bind     1112..1128
                     /label=M13 fwd
                     /note="common sequencing primer, one of multiple similar
                     variants"
     protein_bind    1584..1600
                     /label=lac operator
                     /bound_moiety="lac repressor encoded by lacI"
                     /note="The lac repressor binds to the lac operator to
                     inhibit transcription in E. coli. This inhibition can be
                     relieved by adding lactose or
                     isopropyl-beta-D-thiogalactopyranoside (IPTG)."
     enhancer        1767..2146
                     /label=CMV enhancer
                     /note="human cytomegalovirus immediate early enhancer"
     promoter        2147..2350
                     /label=CMV promoter
                     /note="human cytomegalovirus (CMV) immediate early
                     promoter"
     primer_bind     2301..2321
                     /label=CMV-F
                     /note="Human CMV immediate early promoter, forward primer"
     primer_bind     2347..2371
                     /label=LNCX
                     /note="Human CMV promoter, forward primer"
     promoter        2581..2599
                     /label=SP6 promoter
                     /note="promoter for bacteriophage SP6 RNA polymerase"
     primer_bind     2581..2598
                     /label=SP6
                     /note="SP6 promoter, forward primer"
     primer_bind     2612..2631
                     /label=pMT2-F
                     /note="Synthetic intron, forward primer"
     CDS             5377..5421
                     /codon_start=1
                     /product="peptide tag that allows for enzymatic
                     biotinylation"
                     /label=AviTag(TM)
                     /translation="GLNDIFEAQKIEWHE"
     CDS             5422..5439
                     /codon_start=1
                     /product="6xHis affinity tag"
                     /label=6xHis
                     /translation="HHHHHH"
     primer_bind     complement(5579..5596)
                     /label=BGH-rev
                     /note="Bovine growth hormone terminator, reverse primer.
                     Also called BGH reverse"
     polyA_signal    5585..5696
                     /label=bGH poly(A) signal
                     /note="bovine growth hormone polyadenylation signal"
     primer_bind     complement(5814..5834)
                     /label=pBABE 3'
                     /note="SV40 enhancer, reverse primer for pBABE vectors"
     promoter        5819..6148
                     /label=SV40 promoter
                     /note="SV40 enhancer and early promoter"
     rep_origin      5999..6134
                     /label=SV40 ori
                     /note="SV40 origin of replication"
     primer_bind     6061..6080
                     /label=SV40pro-F
                     /note="SV40 promoter/origin, forward primer"
     promoter        6196..6243
                     /label=EM7 promoter
                     /note="synthetic bacterial promoter "
     CDS             6262..6861
                     /codon_start=1
                     /gene="pac from Streptomyces alboniger"
                     /product="puromycin N-acetyltransferase"
                     /label=PuroR
                     /note="confers resistance to puromycin"
                     /translation="MTEYKPTVRLATRDDVPRAVRTLAAAFADYPATRHTVDPDRHIER
                     VTELQELFLTRVGLDIGKVWVADDGAAVAVWTTPESVEAGAVFAEIGPRMAELSGSRLA
                     AQQQMEGLLAPHRPKEPAWFLATVGVSPDHQGKGLGSAVVLPGVEAAERAGVPAFLETS
                     APRNLPFYERLGFTVTADVEVPEGPRTWCMTRKPGA"
     primer_bind     complement(6262..6281)
                     /label=Puro-R
                     /note="Puromycin resistance gene, reverse primer. Also
                     called puro-variant-R"
     primer_bind     6758..6778
                     /label=Puro-F
                     /note="Puromycin resistance gene, forward primer"
     polyA_signal    6991..7112
                     /label=SV40 poly(A) signal
                     /note="SV40 polyadenylation signal"
     primer_bind     complement(7028..7047)
                     /label=SV40pA-R
                     /note="SV40 polyA, reverse primer"
     primer_bind     7082..7101
                     /label=EBV-rev
                     /note="SV40 polyA terminator, reverse primer"
     CDS             complement(7165..8025)
                     /codon_start=1
                     /gene="bla"
                     /product="beta-lactamase"
                     /label=AmpR
                     /note="confers resistance to ampicillin, carbenicillin, and
                     related antibiotics"
                     /translation="MSIQHFRVALIPFFAAFCLPVFAHPETLVKVKDAEDQLGARVGYI
                     ELDLNSGKILESFRPEERFPMMSTFKVLLCGAVLSRIDAGQEQLGRRIHYSQNDLVEYS
                     PVTEKHLTDGMTVRELCSAAITMSDNTAANLLLTTIGGPKELTAFLHNMGDHVTRLDRW
                     EPELNEAIPNDERDTTMPVAMATTLRKLLTGELLTLASRQQLIDWMEADKVAGPLLRSA
                     LPAGWFIADKSGAGERGSRGIIAALGPDGKPSRIVVIYTTGSQATMDERNRQIAEIGAS
                     LIKHW"
     primer_bind     7788..7807
                     /label=Amp-R
                     /note="Ampicillin resistance gene, reverse primer"
     promoter        complement(8026..82)
                     /gene="bla"
                     /label=AmpR promoter
ORIGIN
        1 tttcaatatt attgaagcat ttatcagggt tattgtctca tgagcggata catatttgaa
       61 tgtatttaga aaaataaaca aataggggtc agtgttacaa ccaattaacc aattctgaac
      121 attatcgcga gcccatttat acctgaatat ggctcataac accccttgct catgaccaaa
      181 atcccttaac gtgagttacg cgcgcgtcgt tccactgagc gtcagacccc gtagaaaaga
      241 tcaaaggatc ttcttgagat cctttttttc tgcgcgtaat ctgctgcttg caaacaaaaa
      301 aaccaccgct accagcggtg gtttgtttgc cggatcaaga gctaccaact ctttttccga
      361 aggtaactgg cttcagcaga gcgcagatac caaatactgt tcttctagtg tagccgtagt
      421 tagcccacca cttcaagaac tctgtagcac cgcctacata cctcgctctg ctaatcctgt
      481 taccagtggc tgctgccagt ggcgataagt cgtgtcttac cgggttggac tcaagacgat
      541 agttaccgga taaggcgcag cggtcgggct gaacgggggg ttcgtgcaca cagcccagct
      601 tggagcgaac gacctacacc gaactgagat acctacagcg tgagctatga gaaagcgcca
      661 cgcttcccga agggagaaag gcggacaggt atccggtaag cggcagggtc ggaacaggag
      721 agcgcacgag ggagcttcca gggggaaacg cctggtatct ttatagtcct gtcgggtttc
      781 gccacctctg acttgagcgt cgatttttgt gatgctcgtc aggggggcgg agcctatgga
      841 aaaacgccag caacgcggcc tttttacggt tcctggcctt ttgctggcct tttgctcaca
      901 tgttctttcc tgcgttatcc cctgattctg tggataaccg tattaccgcc tttgagtgag
      961 ctgataccgc tcgccgcagc cgaacgaccg agcgcagcga gtcagtgagc gaggaagcgg
     1021 aaggcgagag tagggaactg ccaggcatca aactaagcag aaggcccctg acggatggcc
     1081 tttttgcgtt tctacaaact ctttctgtgt tgtaaaacga cggccagtct taagctcggg
     1141 ccccctgggc ggttctgata acgagtaatc gttaatccgc aaataacgta aaaacccgct
     1201 tcggcgggtt tttttatggg gggagtttag ggaaagagca tttgtcagaa tatttaaggg
     1261 cgcctgtcac tttgcttgat atatgagaat tatttaacct tataaatgag aaaaaagcaa
     1321 cgcactttaa ataagatacg ttgctttttc gattgatgaa cacctataat taaactattc
     1381 atctattatt tatgattttt tgtatataca atatttctag tttgttaaag agaattaaga
     1441 aaataaatct cgaaaataat aaagggaaaa tcagtttttg atatcaaaat tatacatgtc
     1501 aacgataata caaaatataa tacaaactat aagatgttat cagtatttat tatcatttag
     1561 aataaatttt gtgtcgccct taattgtgag cggataacaa ttacgagctt catgcacagt
     1621 ggcgttgact caatattggc cattagccat attattcatt ggttatatag cataaatcaa
     1681 tattggctat tggccattgc atacgttgta tctatatcat aatatgtaca tttatattgg
     1741 ctcatgtcca atatgaccgc catgttggca ttgattattg actagttatt aatagtaatc
     1801 aattacgggg tcattagttc atagcccata tatggagttc cgcgttacat aacttacggt
     1861 aaatggcccg cctggctgac cgcccaacga cccccgccca ttgacgtcaa taatgacgta
     1921 tgttcccata gtaacgccaa tagggacttt ccattgacgt caatgggtgg agtatttacg
     1981 gtaaactgcc cacttggcag tacatcaagt gtatcatatg ccaagtacgc cccctattga
     2041 cgtcaatgac ggtaaatggc ccgcctggca ttatgcccag tacatgacct tatgggactt
     2101 tcctacttgg cagtacatct acgtattagt catcgctatt accatggtga tgcggttttg
     2161 gcagtacatc aatgggcgtg gatagcggtt tgactcacgg ggatttccaa gtctccaccc
     2221 cattgacgtc aatgggagtt tgttttggca ccaaaatcaa cgggactttc caaaatgtcg
     2281 taacaactcc gccccattga cgcaaatggg cggtaggcgt gtacggtggg aggtctatat
     2341 aagcagagct cgtttagtga accgtcagat cgcctggaga cgccatccac gctgttttga
     2401 cctccataga agacaccggg accgatccag cctccgcggc cgggaacggt gcattggaac
     2461 gcggattccc cgtgccaaga gtgacgtaag taccgcctat agagtctata ggcccacccc
     2521 cttggcttcg ttagaacgcg gctacaatta atacataacc ttatgtatca tacacatacg
     2581 atttaggtga cactatagaa taacatccac tttgcctttc tctccacagg tgtccactcc
     2641 caggtccaac tgcacctcgg ttctatcgaa aacgcgcctg ctagcgccac catgaagacc
     2701 atcattgccc tgagctacat cttctgcctg gtgttcgctg cggccgccgc tgaagtttgg
     2761 tggaatctgg tgcccagaaa gaccgtgtct agcggcgaac tggccacagt cgtgcggaga
     2821 ttttcccaga ccggcatcca ggactttctg accctgacac tgaccgagcc taccggcctg
     2881 ctgtatgtgg gagctagaga agccctgttc gccttcagca tggaagccct ggaactgcag
     2941 ggcgccatct cttgggaagc ccctgtggaa aagaaaaccg agtgcatcca gaagggcaag
     3001 aacaaccaga ccgagtgctt caacttcatc cggtttctgc agccctacaa cgccagccac
     3061 ctgtacgtgt gtggcaccta cgccttccag cctaagtgca cctacgtgaa catgctgacc
     3121 ttcacactgg aacacggcga gttcgaggac ggcaagggca agtgtcctta cgatcctgcc
     3181 aaaggccatg ccggactgct ggttgatggc gagctgtact ctgctaccct gaacaacttc
     3241 ctgggcaccg agccaatcat cctgcggaat atgggccctc accacagcat gaagaccgag
     3301 tacctggcct tctggctgaa cgagcctcac tttgtgggca gcgcctatgt gcctgagagc
     3361 gtgggatctt tcaccggcga cgacgacaag gtgtacttct tcttccgcga acgcgccgtg
     3421 gaaagcgact gttatgctga acaggtggtg gccagagtgg ctagagtgtg caagggcgat
     3481 atgggcggag ccagaacact gcagagaaag tggaccacct tcctgaaggc cagactggct
     3541 tgcagcgccc ctaattggca gctgtatttc aaccagctgc aggccatgca caccctgcag
     3601 gataccagct ggcacaacac cacctttttc ggagtgtttc aggcccagtg gggcgacatg
     3661 tacctgtctg ccatctgcga gtatcagctg gaagagatcc agcgggtgtt cgagggcccc
     3721 tacaaagagt atcacgaaga ggcccagaag tgggacagat acacagaccc cgtgccttct
     3781 ccaagacctg gcagctgcat caacaactgg cacagacggc acggctacac ctctagcctg
     3841 gaactccccg acaacatcct gaacttcgtg aagaaacacc ctctgatgga agaacaagtc
     3901 ggccccagat ggtccagacc tctgctggtt aagaagggca ccaacttcac ccacctggtg
     3961 gccgatagag tgacaggact ggatggcgcc acctacaccg tgctgtttat cggaacaggc
     4021 gacggctggc tgctcaaggc tgtttctctt ggaccttggg tgcacctgat cgaagaactg
     4081 caactgttcg accaagagcc tatgcggagc ctggtgctga gccagtctaa gaagctgctg
     4141 tttgccggca gcagatccca gctggttcag ctgcctgtgg ccgactgcat gaagtacaga
     4201 tcctgcgccg attgcgtgct ggccagagat ccttactgtg cttggagcgt gaacaccagc
     4261 agatgtgtgg ccgttggcgg acacagtgga agcctgctga ttcagcacgt gatgaccagc
     4321 gacaccagcg gcatctgcaa tctgcggggc tctaagaaag tgcggcccac acctaagaac
     4381 atcacagtgg tggccggcac cgatctggtg ctgccttgtc acctgagcag caatctggcc
     4441 cacgccagat ggacattcgg cggcagagat ctgccagctg agcagcctgg ctccttcctg
     4501 tatgatgctc gactgcaggc cctggtggtt atggctgcac agcctagaca tgccggcgct
     4561 taccactgct tcagcgagga acaaggcgct agactggccg ccgaaggata tctggtggct
     4621 gtggttgctg gccctagcgt gacactggaa gctagagcac ccctggaaaa cctcggaggc
     4681 gcgccgggcg gcgacaagac ccacacctgc cccccctgcc cagctccaga actgctggga
     4741 gggccttccg tgttcctgtt cccccccaag cccaaggaca ccctgatgat cagcaggacc
     4801 cccgaggtga cctgcgtggt ggtggccgtg tcccacgagg acccagaggt gaagttcaac
     4861 tggtacgtgg acggcgtgga ggtgcacaac gccaagacca agcccagaga ggagcagtac
     4921 aacagcacct acagggtggt gtccgtgctg accgtgctgc accaggactg gctgaacggc
     4981 aaagaataca agtgcaaagt ctccaacaag gccctggctg ccccaatcga aaagacaatc
     5041 agcaaggcca agggccagcc acgggagccc caggtgtaca ccctgccccc cagccgggag
     5101 gagatgacca agaaccaggt gtccctgacc tgtctggtga agggcttcta ccccagcgat
     5161 atcgccgtgg agtgggagag caacggccag cccgagaaca actacaagac caccccccca
     5221 gtgctggaca gcgacggcag cttcttcctg tacagcaagc tgaccgtgga caagtccagg
     5281 tggcagcagg gcaacgtgtt cagctgcagc gtgatgcacg aggccctgca caaccactac
     5341 acccagaagt ccctgagcct gagccccggc ggcagcggtc ttaatgatat tttcgaggct
     5401 cagaagattg agtggcatga acaccaccac catcaccact aaggccggcc tgtagtcact
     5461 ggcacaacgc gttacccggt aagccaatcg ggtatacacg gtcgtcatac tgcagacagg
     5521 gttcttctac tttgcaagat agtcttgagt agtaaaataa atagatagag aaaatcagcc
     5581 tcgactgtgc cttctagttg ccagccatct gttgtttgcc cctcccccgt gccttccttg
     5641 accctggaag gtgccactcc cactgtcctt tcctaataaa atgaggaaat tgcatcacaa
     5701 cactcaaccc tatctcggtc tattcttttg atttataagg gattttgccg atttcggcct
     5761 attggttaaa aaatgagctg atttaacaaa aatttaacgc gaattaattc tgtggaatgt
     5821 gtgtcagtta gggtgtggaa agtccccagg ctccccagca ggcagaagta tgcaaagcat
     5881 gcatctcaat tagtcagcaa ccaggtgtgg aaagtcccca ggctccccag caggcagaag
     5941 tatgcaaagc atgcatctca attagtcagc aaccatagtc ccgcccctaa ctccgcccat
     6001 cccgccccta actccgccca gttccgccca ttctccgccc catggctgac taattttttt
     6061 tatttatgca gaggccgagg ccgcctctgc ctctgagcta ttccagaagt agtgaggagg
     6121 cttttttgga ggcctaggct tttgcaaaaa gctcccggga gcttgtatat ccattttcgg
     6181 atctgatcag cacgtgttga caattaatca tcggcatagt atatcggcat agtataatac
     6241 gacaaggtga ggaactaaac catgaccgag tacaagccca cggtgcgcct cgccacccgc
     6301 gacgacgtcc ccagggccgt acgcaccctc gccgccgcgt tcgccgacta ccccgccacg
     6361 cgccacaccg tcgatccgga ccgccacatc gagcgggtca ccgagctgca agaactcttc
     6421 ctcacgcgcg tcgggctcga catcggcaag gtgtgggtcg cggacgacgg cgccgcggtg
     6481 gcggtctgga ccacgccgga gagcgtcgaa gcgggggcgg tgttcgccga gatcggcccg
     6541 cgcatggccg agttgagcgg ttcccggctg gccgcgcagc aacagatgga aggcctcctg
     6601 gcgccgcacc ggcccaagga gcccgcgtgg ttcctggcca ccgtcggcgt ctcgcccgac
     6661 caccagggca agggtctggg cagcgccgtc gtgctccccg gagtggaggc ggccgagcgc
     6721 gccggggtgc ccgccttcct ggagacatcc gcgccccgca acctcccctt ctacgagcgg
     6781 ctcggcttca ccgtcaccgc cgacgtcgag gtgcccgaag gaccgcgcac ctggtgcatg
     6841 acccgcaagc ccggtgcctg acacgtgcta cgagatttcg attccaccgc cgccttctat
     6901 gaaaggttgg gcttcggaat cgttttccgg gacgccggct ggatgatcct ccagcgcggg
     6961 gatctcatgc tggagttctt cgcccacccc aacttgttta ttgcagctta taatggttac
     7021 aaataaagca atagcatcac aaatttcaca aataaagcat ttttttcact gcattctagt
     7081 tgtggtttgt ccaaactcat caatgtatct tatcatgtct gtataccgtc gacctctagc
     7141 tagagcttgg cgtaatcatg gtcattacca atgcttaatc agtgaggcac ctatctcagc
     7201 gatctgtcta tttcgttcat ccatagttgc ctgactcccc gtcgtgtaga taactacgat
     7261 acgggagggc ttaccatctg gccccagcgc tgcgatgata ccgcgagaac cacgctcacc
     7321 ggctccggat ttatcagcaa taaaccagcc agccggaagg gccgagcgca gaagtggtcc
     7381 tgcaacttta tccgcctcca tccagtctat taattgttgc cgggaagcta gagtaagtag
     7441 ttcgccagtt aatagtttgc gcaacgttgt tgccatcgct acaggcatcg tggtgtcacg
     7501 ctcgtcgttt ggtatggctt cattcagctc cggttcccaa cgatcaaggc gagttacatg
     7561 atcccccatg ttgtgcaaaa aagcggttag ctccttcggt cctccgatcg ttgtcagaag
     7621 taagttggcc gcagtgttat cactcatggt tatggcagca ctgcataatt ctcttactgt
     7681 catgccatcc gtaagatgct tttctgtgac tggtgagtac tcaaccaagt cattctgaga
     7741 atagtgtatg cggcgaccga gttgctcttg cccggcgtca atacgggata ataccgcgcc
     7801 acatagcaga actttaaaag tgctcatcat tggaaaacgt tcttcggggc gaaaactctc
     7861 aaggatctta ccgctgttga gatccagttc gatgtaaccc actcgtgcac ccaactgatc
     7921 ttcagcatct tttactttca ccagcgtttc tgggtgagca aaaacaggaa ggcaaaatgc
     7981 cgcaaaaaag ggaataaggg cgacacggaa atgttgaata ctcatattct tcctt
//
