>Addgene plasmid #156935 | pD649-HAsp-SEMA4C-Fc(DAPA)-AviTag-6xHis | depositor partial sequence | sequence record 302980 | insert (extracellular domain)
GCTGAAGTTTGGTGGAATCTGGTGCCCAGAAAGACCGTGTCTAGCGGCGAACTGGCCACAGTCGTGCGGA
GATTTTCCCAGACCGGCATCCAGGACTTTCTGACCCTGACACTGACCGAGCCTACCGGCCTGCTGTATGT
GGGAGCTAGAGAAGCCCTGTTCGCCTTCAGCATGGAAGCCCTGGAACTGCAGGGCGCCATCTCTTGGGAA
GCCCCTGTGGAAAAGAAAACCGAGTGCATCCAGAAGGGCAAGAACAACCAGACCGAGTGCTTCAACTTCA
TCCGGTTTCTGCAGCCCTACAACGCCAGCCACCTGTACGTGTGTGGCACCTACGCCTTCCAGCCTAAGTG
CACCTACGTGAACATGCTGACCTTCACACTGGAACACGGCGAGTTCGAGGACGGCAAGGGCAAGTGTCCT
TACGATCCTGCCAAAGGCCATGCCGGACTGCTGGTTGATGGCGAGCTGTACTCTGCTACCCTGAACAACT
TCCTGGGCACCGAGCCAATCATCCTGCGGAATATGGGCCCTCACCACAGCATGAAGACCGAGTACCTGGC
CTTCTGGCTGAACGAGCCTCACTTTGTGGGCAGCGCCTATGTGCCTGAGAGCGTGGGATCTTTCACCGGC
GACGACGACAAGGTGTACTTCTTCTTCCGCGAACGCGCCGTGGAAAGCGACTGTTATGCTGAACAGGTGG
TGGCCAGAGTGGCTAGAGTGTGCAAGGGCGATATGGGCGGAGCCAGAACACTGCAGAGAAAGTGGACCAC
CTTCCTGAAGGCCAGACTGGCTTGCAGCGCCCCTAATTGGCAGCTGTATTTCAACCAGCTGCAGGCCATG
CACACCCTGCAGGATACCAGCTGGCACAACACCACCTTTTTCGGAGTGTTTCAGGCCCAGTGGGGCGACA
TGTACCTGTCTGCCATCTGCGAGTATCAGCTGGAAGAGATCCAGCGGGTGTTCGAGGGCCCCTACAAAGA
GTATCACGAAGAGGCCCAGAAGTGGGACAGATACACAGACCCCGTGCCTTCTCCAAGACCTGGCAGCTGC
ATCAACAACTGGCACAGACGGCACGGCTACACCTCTAGCCTGGAACTCCCCGACAACATCCTGAACTTCG
TGAAGAAACACCCTCTGATGGAAGAACAAGTCGGCCCCAGATGGTCCAGACCTCTGCTGGTTAAGAAGGG
CACCAACTTCACCCACCTGGTGGCCGATAGAGTGACAGGACTGGATGGCGCCACCTACACCGTGCTGTTT
ATCGGAACAGGCGACGGCTGGCTGCTCAAGGCTGTTTCTCTTGGACCTTGGGTGCACCTGATCGAAGAAC
TGCAACTGTTCGACCAAGAGCCTATGCGGAGCCTGGTGCTGAGCCAGTCTAAGAAGCTGCTGTTTGCCGG
CAGCAGATCCCAGCTGGTTCAGCTGCCTGTGGCCGACTGCATGAAGTACAGATCCTGCGCCGATTGCGTG
CTGGCCAGAGATCCTTACTGTGCTTGGAGCGTGAACACCAGCAGATGTGTGGCCGTTGGCGGACACAGTG
GAAGCCTGCTGATTCAGCACGTGATGACCAGCGACACCAGCGGCATCTGCAATCTGCGGGGCTCTAAGAA
AGTGCGGCCCACACCTAAGAACATCACAGTGGTGGCCGGCACCGATCTGGTGCTGCCTTGTCACCTGAGC
AGCAATCTGGCCCACGCCAGATGGACATTCGGCGGCAGAGATCTGCCAGCTGAGCAGCCTGGCTCCTTCC
TGTATGATGCTCGACTGCAGGCCCTGGTGGTTATGGCTGCACAGCCTAGACATGCCGGCGCTTACCACTG
CTTCAGCGAGGAACAAGGCGCTAGACTGGCCGCCGAAGGATATCTGGTGGCTGTGGTTGCTGGCCCTAGC
GTGACACTGGAAGCTAGAGCACCCCTGGAAAACCTCGGA
